Addgene plasmid #222109: pGFP-AUG-IRES-mCherry
Purpose: Start codon reporter (WT AUG)
Depositing lab: Jonathan Weissman. Depositing organization: Whitehead Institute for Biomedical Research. Publication: Translational fidelity screens in mammalian cells reveal eIF3 and eIF4G2 as regulators of start codon selectivity. She R, Luo J, Weissman JS. Nucleic Acids Res. 2023 Jul 7;51(12):6355-6369. doi: 10.1093/nar/gkad329. PubMed 37144468.
Backbone
  Vector backbone: pHR-UCOE-SFFV-Zim3-dCas9-P2A-EGFP
  Backbone manufacturer: Marco Jost & Jonathan Weissman, Addgene plasmid #188899
  Vector type: Lentiviral
Growth in bacteria
  Bacterial resistance: Ampicillin, 100 μg/mL
  Growth temperature: 37°C
  Growth strain: Stellar
  Copy number: High Copy
Gene/Insert
  Gene/Insert name: GFP-IRES-mCherry
  Species: Synthetic
  Cloning method: Gibson Cloning
Terms and licenses: Academic/Nonprofit Terms; Industry Terms: Not Available to Industry
How to cite: pGFP-AUG-IRES-mCherry was a gift from Jonathan Weissman (Addgene plasmid # 222109 ; http://n2t.net/addgene:222109 ; RRID:Addgene_222109)
