[The description below was written by a language model from this plasmid's Addgene catalogue record and pLannotate feature annotations shown in this document.]
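Description:
pGFP-AUG-IRES-mCherry is a lentiviral transfer plasmid of about 11.6 kb, built by Gibson cloning into the pHR-UCOE-SFFV backbone in place of that vector's original Zim3-dCas9-P2A-EGFP payload. It is maintained in E. coli as a high-copy plasmid through a ColE1/pUC-type origin and is selected with ampicillin via the β-lactamase gene. The viral portion carries a truncated HIV-1 5' LTR, the Ψ packaging signal with an adjoining gag fragment, the Rev response element, the cPPT/CTS, a WPRE and a self-inactivating ΔU3 3' LTR. These elements allow the genome to be packaged when helper functions are supplied in trans and integrated into mammalian target cells. The plasmid backbone also contains pHR-lineage remnants, including an SV40 promoter with gpt fragments, SV40 small t/large T fragments and an SV40 poly(A) signal, plus partial TcR, rop and bom sequences. No mammalian drug-selection marker is annotated. The UCOE implied by the backbone name is not called in the feature table, although an unannotated stretch lies upstream of the promoter.

The payload is a synthetic bicistronic reporter driven by the SFFV promoter, with superfolder GFP followed by an EMCV IRES and mCherry on a single transcript. GFP is translated by cap-dependent scanning from its start codon, which here is the wild-type AUG. mCherry is translated through the IRES and can serve as an internal reference for transcript level and transduction. The GFP-to-mCherry ratio therefore reports initiation efficiency at the GFP start codon. The recorded purpose is a start codon reporter, and the associated publication concerns translational fidelity screens in mammalian cells. The AUG version presumably acts as the baseline for variants with altered start codons, though those variants are not described in this record.
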