Features (pLannotate 1.2.2; 35 found; start..end, strand, type, name):
     20..85      +  intron         small t intron: SV40 (simian virus 40) small t antigen intron
    215..235     +  CDS            SV40 NLS: nuclear localization signal of SV40 (simian virus 40) large T antigen
    554..637     +  CDS            large T antigen (fragment): large T antigen from SV40 (simian virus 40)
    660..794     +  polyA_signal   SV40 poly(A) signal: SV40 polyadenylation signal
    961..1290    +  CDS            nef (fragment): NEF_HV1BR - Experimental evidence at protein level: Swiss-Prot protein existence level 1. Extracellular Nef protein targets CD4(+) T-lymphocytes for apoptosis by interacting with CXCR4 surface receptors (PubMed:14990729). From Human immunodeficiency virus type 1 group M subtype B (isolate BRU/LAI) (HIV-1).
   1338..1595    +  LTR            5' LTR (truncated): truncated 5' long terminal repeat (LTR) from HIV-1
   1642..1767    +  misc_feature   HIV-1 Ψ: packaging signal of human immunodeficiency virus type 1
   1751..2089    +  CDS            HIV-1 gag (fragment): gag protein from human immunodeficiency virus 1; gag
   2264..2497    +  misc_feature   RRE: The Rev response element (RRE) of HIV-1 allows for Rev-dependent mRNA export from the nucleus to the cytoplasm.
   2874..2974    +  CDS            Rev (fragment): human immunodeficiency virus 1 (HIV-1) Rev protein; rev; enhances nuclear export of unspliced and incompletely spliced viral mRNAs
   3011..3128    +  misc_feature   cPPT/CTS: central polypurine tract and central termination sequence of HIV-1
   3165..3188    -  misc_feature   MCS (fragment): pBluescript multiple cloning site
   3870..4277    +  promoter       SFFV promoter: spleen focus-forming virus long terminal repeat (LTR) promoter
   4315..5028    +  CDS            Superfolder GFP: Superfolder GFP is a basic (constitutively fluorescent) green fluorescent protein published in 2005, derived from Aequorea victoria. It is reported to be a very rapidly-maturing weak dimer.
   5154..5616    +  misc_feature   IRES: internal ribosome entry site (IRES) of the encephalomyocarditis virus (EMCV)
   5642..6349    +  CDS            mCherry: mCherry is a basic (constitutively fluorescent) red fluorescent protein published in 2004, derived from Discosoma sp.. It is reported to be a very rapidly-maturing monomer with low acid sensitivity.
   6360..6390    +  misc_feature   MCS (fragment): pUC18/19 multiple cloning site
   6391..6409    +  misc_feature   MCS (fragment): pBluescript multiple cloning site
   6409..6997    +  misc_feature   WPRE: woodchuck hepatitis virus posttranscriptional regulatory element
   6998..7020    +  misc_feature   MCS (fragment): pBluescript multiple cloning site
   7037..7105    +  CDS            nef (fragment): NEF_HV1Z2 - Experimental evidence at protein level: Swiss-Prot protein existence level 1. Extracellular Nef protein targets CD4(+) T-lymphocytes for apoptosis by interacting with CXCR4 surface receptors. From Human immunodeficiency virus type 1 group M subtype D (isolate Z2/CDC-Z34) (HIV-1).
   7107..7340    +  LTR            3' LTR (ΔU3): self-inactivating 3' long terminal repeat (LTR) from HIV-1
   7365..7383    -  promoter       SP6 promoter: promoter for bacteriophage SP6 RNA polymerase
   7611..7890    +  CDS            TcR (fragment): tetracycline efflux protein; tet; confers resistance to tetracycline
   7891..7939    -  misc_feature   bom (fragment): basis of mobility region from pBR322
   8041..8076    -  CDS            rop (fragment): Rop protein, which maintains plasmids at low copy number; rop
   8171..8275    +  promoter       AmpR promoter: bla
   8276..9136    +  CDS            AmpR: β-lactamase; bla; confers resistance to ampicillin, carbenicillin, and related antibiotics
   9307..9895    +  rep_origin     ori: high-copy-number ColE1/pMB1/pBR322/pUC origin of replication
  10078..10134   +  CDS            lacI (fragment): lac repressor; lacI; The lac repressor binds to the lac operator to inhibit transcription in E. coli. This inhibition can be relieved by adding lactose or isopropyl-β-D-thiogalactopyranoside (IPTG).
  10141..10470   +  promoter       SV40 promoter: SV40 enhancer and early promoter
  10670..10789   +  CDS            gpt (fragment): XGPT_ECOLI - Also known as gpp, gxu. Experimental evidence at protein level: Swiss-Prot protein existence level 1. Purine salvage pathway enzyme that catalyzes the transfer of the ribosyl-5-phosphate group from 5-phospho-alpha-D-ribose 1- diphosphate (PRPP) to the N9 position of the 6-oxopurines guanine and xanthine to form the corresponding ribonucleotides GMP (guanosine 5'- monophosphate) and XMP (xanthosine 5'-monophosphate), with the release of PPi. To a lesser extent, also acts on hypoxanthine (PubMed:9100006, PubMed:3886014). Does not ribophosphorylate adenine (PubMed:3886014). From Esch
  10789..11124   +  CDS            gpt (fragment): XGPT_ECOLI - Also known as gpp, gxu. Experimental evidence at protein level: Swiss-Prot protein existence level 1. Purine salvage pathway enzyme that catalyzes the transfer of the ribosyl-5-phosphate group from 5-phospho-alpha-D-ribose 1- diphosphate (PRPP) to the N9 position of the 6-oxopurines guanine and xanthine to form the corresponding ribonucleotides GMP (guanosine 5'- monophosphate) and XMP (xanthosine 5'-monophosphate), with the release of PPi. To a lesser extent, also acts on hypoxanthine (PubMed:9100006, PubMed:3886014). Does not ribophosphorylate adenine (PubMed:3886014). From Esch
  11219..11524   +  CDS            frsA (fragment): FRSA_ECOLI - Also known as yafA. Experimental evidence at protein level: Swiss-Prot protein existence level 1. Catalyzes the hydrolysis of esters (PubMed:15808744). Displays esterase activity toward pNP-butyrate (PubMed:15808744). May stimulate mixed-acid fermentation by acting as a fermentation/respiration switch that down-regulates respiration and up- regulates fermentation rates (PubMed:15169777). From Escherichia coli (strain K12).
  11528..18      +  CDS            small t antigen (fragment) (across the origin): SV40 (simian virus 40) small t antigen
>Addgene plasmid #222109 | pGFP-AUG-IRES-mCherry | addgene full sequence | sequence record 447858 | Addgene NGS Result
AGAGATTTAAAGCTCTAAGGTAAATATAAAATTTTTAAGTGTATAATGTGTTAAACTACTGATTCTAATT
GTTTGTGTATTTTAGATTCCAACCTATGGAACTGATGAATGGGAGCAGTGGTGGAATGCCTTTAATGAGG
AAAACCTGTTTTGCTCAGAAGAAATGCCATCTAGTGATGATGAGGCTACTGCTGACTCTCAACATTCTAC
TCCTCCAAAAAAGAAGAGAAAGGTAGAAGACCCCAAGGACTTTCCTTCAGAATTGCTAAGTTTTTTGAGT
CATGCTGTGTTTAGTAATAGAACTCTTGCTTGCTTTGCTATTTACACCACAAAGGAAAAAGCTGCACTGC
TATACAAGAAAATTATGGAAAAATATTCTGTAACCTTTATAAGTAGGCATAACAGTTATAATCATAACAT
ACTGTTTTTTCTTACTCCACACAGGCATAGAGTGTCTGCTATTAATAACTATGCTCAAAAATTGTGTACC
TTTAGCTTTTTAATTTGTAAAGGGGTTAATAAGGAATATTTGATGTATAGTGCCTTGACTAGAGATCATA
ATCAGCCATACCACATTTGTAGAGGTTTTACTTGCTTTAAAAAACCTCCCACACCTCCCCCTGAACCTGA
AACATAAAATGAATGCAATTGTTGTTGTTAACTTGTTTATTGCAGCTTATAATGGTTACAAATAAAGCAA
TAGCATCACAAATTTCACAAATAAAGCATTTTTTTCACTGCATTCTAGTTGTGGTTTGTCCAAACTCATC
AATGTATCTTATCATGTCTGGATCAACTGGATAACTCAAGCTAACCAAAATCATCCCAAACTTCCCACCC
CATACCCTATTACCACTGCCAATTACCTGTGGTTTCATTTACTCTAAACCTGTGATTCCTCTGAATTATT
TTCATTTTAAAGAAATTGTATTTGTTAAATATGTACTACAAACTTAGTAGTTGGAAGGGCTAATTCACTC
CCAAAGAAGACAAGATATCCTTGATCTGTGGATCTACCACACACAAGGCTACTTCCCTGATTAGCAGAAC
TACACACCAGGGCCAGGGGTCAGATATCCACTGACCTTTGGATGGTGCTACAAGCTAGTACCAGTTGAGC
CAGATAAGGTAGAAGAGGCCAATAAAGGAGAGAACACCAGCTTGTTACACCCTGTGAGCCTGCATGGGAT
GGATGACCCGGAGAGAGAAGTGTTAGAGTGGAGGTTTGACAGCCGCCTAGCATTTCATCACGTGGCCCGA
GAGCTGCATCCGGAGTACTTCAAGAACTGCTGATATCGAGCTTGCTACAAGGGACTTTCCGCTGGGGACT
TTCCAGGGAGGCGTGGCCTGGGCGGGACTGGGGAGTGGCGAGCCCTCAGATCCTGCATATAAGCAGCTGC
TTTTTGCCTGTACTGGGTCTCTCTGGTTAGACCAGATCTGAGCCTGGGAGCTCTCTGGCTAACTAGGGAA
CCCACTGCTTAAGCCTCAATAAAGCTTGCCTTGAGTGCTTCAAGTAGTGTGTGCCCGTCTGTTGTGTGAC
TCTGGTAACTAGAGATCCCTCAGACCCTTTTAGTCAGTGTGGAAAATCTCTAGCAGTGGCGCCCGAACAG
GGACTTGAAAGCGAAAGGGAAACCAGAGGAGCTCTCTCGACGCAGGACTCGGCTTGCTGAAGCGCGCACG
GCAAGAGGCGAGGGGCGGCGACTGGTGAGTACGCCAAAAATTTTGACTAGCGGAGGCTAGAAGGAGAGAG
ATGGGTGCGAGAGCGTCAGTATTAAGCGGGGGAGAATTAGATCGCGATGGGAAAAAATTCGGTTAAGGCC
AGGGGGAAAGAAAAAATATAAATTAAAACATATAGTATGGGCAAGCAGGGAGCTAGAACGATTCGCAGTT
AATCCTGGCCTGTTAGAAACATCAGAAGGCTGTAGACAAATACTGGGACAGCTACAACCATCCCTTCAGA
CAGGATCAGAAGAACTTAGATCATTATATAATACAGTAGCAACCCTCTATTGTGTGCATCAAAGGATAGA
GATAAAAGACACCAAGGAAGCTTTAGACAAGATAGAGGAAGAGCAAAACAAAAGTAAGACCACCGCACAG
CAAGCGGCCGGCCGCTGATCTTCAGACCTGGAGGAGGAGATATGAGGGACAATTGGAGAAGTGAATTATA
TAAATATAAAGTAGTAAAAATTGAACCATTAGGAGTAGCACCCACCAAGGCAAAGAGAAGAGTGGTGCAG
AGAGAAAAAAGAGCAGTGGGAATAGGAGCTTTGTTCCTTGGGTTCTTGGGAGCAGCAGGAAGCACTATGG
GCGCAGCGTCAATGACGCTGACGGTACAGGCCAGACAATTATTGTCTGGTATAGTGCAGCAGCAGAACAA
TTTGCTGAGGGCTATTGAGGCGCAACAGCATCTGTTGCAACTCACAGTCTGGGGCATCAAGCAGCTCCAG
GCAAGAATCCTGGCTGTGGAAAGATACCTAAAGGATCAACAGCTCCTGGGGATTTGGGGTTGCTCTGGAA
AACTCATTTGCACCACTGCTGTGCCTTGGAATGCTAGTTGGAGTAATAAATCTCTGGAACAGATTTGGAA
TCACACGACCTGGATGGAGTGGGACAGAGAAATTAACAATTACACAAGCTTAATACACTCCTTAATTGAA
GAATCGCAAAACCAGCAAGAAAAGAATGAACAAGAATTATTGGAATTAGATAAATGGGCAAGTTTGTGGA
ATTGGTTTAACATAACAAATTGGCTGTGGTATATAAAATTATTCATAATGATAGTAGGAGGCTTGGTAGG
TTTAAGAATAGTTTTTGCTGTACTTTCTATAGTGAATAGAGTTAGGCAGGGATATTCACCATTATCGTTT
CAGACCCACCTCCCAACCCCGAGGGGACCCGACAGGCCCGAAGGAATAGAAGAAGAAGGTGGAGAGAGAG
ACAGAGACAGATCCATTCGATTAGTGAACGGATCTCGACGGTATCGCCAAATGGCAGTATTCATCCACAA
TTTTAAAAGAAAAGGGGGGATTGGGGGGTACAGTGCAGGGGAAAGAATAGTAGACATAATAGCAACAGAC
ATACAAACTAAAGAATTACAAAAACAAATTACAAAAATTCAAAATTTTCGGGTTTATTACAGGGACAGCA
GAGATCCAGTTTGGATCGATAAGCTTGATATCGAATTCGGGAGGTGGTCCCTGCAGTTACGCCAATGATA
ACCCCCGCCAGAAAAATCTTAGTAGCCTTCCCTTTTTGTTTTCCGTGCCCCAACTCGGCGGATTGACTCG
GCCCCTTCCGGAAACACCCGAATCAACTTCTAGTCAAATTATTGTTCACGCCGCAATGACCCACCCCTGG
CCCGCGTCTGTGGAACTGACCCCTGGTGTACAGGAGAGTTCGCTGCTGAAAGTGGTCCCAAAGGGGTACT
AGTTTTTAAGCTCCCAACTCCCCCTCCCCCAGCGTCTGGAGGATTCCACACCCTCGCACCGCAGGGGCGA
GGAAGTGGGCGGAGTCCGGTTTTGGCGCCAGCCGCTGAGGCTGCCAAGCAGAAAAGCCACCGCTGAGGAG
ACTCCGGTCACTGTCCTCGCCCCGCCTCCCCCTTCCCTCCCCTTGGGGACCACCGGGCGCCACGCCGCGA
ACGGTAAGTGCCGCGGTCGTCGGCGCCTCCGCCCTCCCCCTAGGGCCCCAATTCCCAGCGGGCGCGGCGC
GCGGCCCCGCGCGCAGCTCCCGGCTCCCTCCCCCTTCGGATGTGGCTTGAGCTGTAGGCGCGGAGTCCTG
CAGCCCCGATAAAATAAAAGATTTTATTTAGTCTCCAGAAAAAGGGGGGAATGAAAGACCCCACCTGTAG
GTTTGGCAAGCTAGCTGCAGTAACGCCATTTTGCAAGGCATGGAAAAATACCAAACCAAGAATAGAGAAG
TTCAGATCAAGGGCGGGTACATGAAAATAGCTAACGTTGGGCCAAACAGGATATCTGCGGTGAGCAGTTT
CGGCCCCGGCCCGGGGCCAAGAACAGATGGTCACCGCAGTTTCGGCCCCGGCCCGAGGCCAAGAACAGAT
GGTCCCCAGATATGGCCCAACCCTCAGCAGTTTCTTAAGACCCATCAGATGTTTCCAGGCTCCCCCAAGG
ACCTGAAATGACCCTGCGCCTTATTTGAATTAACCAATCAGCCTGCTTCTCGCTTCTGTTCGCGCGCTTC
TGCTTCCCGAGCTCTATAAAAGAGCTCACAACCCCTCACTCGGCGCGCCAGTCCTCCGACAGACTGAGTC
GCCCGGGGGGGATCTGGAGCTCTCGAGAATTCTCAGCCGCCACCATGAGCAAAGGAGAAGAACTTTTCAC
TGGAGTTGTCCCAATTCTTGTTGAATTAGATGGTGATGTTAATGGGCACAAATTTTCTGTCCGTGGAGAG
GGTGAAGGTGATGCTACAAACGGAAAACTCACCCTTAAATTTATTTGCACTACTGGAAAACTACCTGTTC
CGTGGCCAACACTTGTCACTACTCTGACCTATGGTGTTCAATGCTTTTCCCGTTATCCGGATCACATGAA
ACGGCATGACTTTTTCAAGAGTGCCATGCCCGAAGGTTATGTACAGGAACGCACTATATCTTTCAAAGAT
GACGGGACCTACAAGACGCGTGCTGAAGTCAAGTTTGAAGGTGATACCCTTGTTAATCGTATCGAGTTAA
AGGGTATTGATTTTAAAGAAGATGGAAACATTCTTGGACACAAACTCGAGTACAACTTTAACTCACACAA
TGTATACATCACGGCAGACAAACAAAAGAATGGAATCAAAGCTAACTTCAAAATTCGCCACAACGTTGAA
GATGGTTCCGTTCAACTAGCAGACCATTATCAACAAAATACTCCAATTGGCGATGGCCCTGTCCTTTTAC
CAGACAACCATTACCTGTCGACACAATCTGTCCTTTCGAAAGATCCCAACGAAAAGCGTGACCACATGGT
CCTTCTTGAGTTTGTAACTGCTGCTGGGATTACACATGGCATGGATGAGCTCTACAAATAATAAGCGGCC
GCGCCCCTCTCCCTCCCCCCCCCTAACGTTACTGGCCGAAGCCGCTTGGAATAAGGCCGGTGTGCGTTTG
TCTATATGTTATTTTCCACCATATTGCCGTCTTTTGGCAATGTGAGGGCCCGGAAACCTGGCCCTGTCTT
CTTGACGAGCATTCCTAGGGGTCTTTCCCCTCTCGCCAAAGGAATGCAAGGTCTGTTGAATGTCGTGAAG
GAAGCAGTTCCTCTGGAAGCTTCTTGAAGACAAACAACGTCTGTAGCGACCCTTTGCAGGCAGCGGAACC
CCCCACCTGGCGACAGGTGCCTCTGCGGCCAAAAGCCACGTGTATAAGATACACCTGCAAAGGCGGCACA
ACCCCAGTGCCACGTTGTGAGTTGGATAGTTGTGGAAAGAGTCAAATGGCTCTCCTCAAGCGTATTCAAC
AAGGGGCTGAAGGATGCCCAGAAGGTACCCCATTGTATGGGATCTGATCTGGGGCCTCGGTGCACATGCT
TTACATGTGTTTAGTCGAGGTTAAAAAAACGTCTAGGCCCCCCGAACCACGGGGACGTGGTTTTCCTTTG
AAAAACACGATGATAATATGGCCACAACCATGGCGTCCGGAATGGTGAGCAAGGGCGAGGAGGATAACAT
GGCCATCATCAAGGAGTTCATGCGCTTCAAGGTGCACATGGAGGGCTCCGTGAACGGCCACGAGTTCGAG
ATCGAGGGCGAGGGCGAGGGCCGCCCCTACGAGGGCACCCAGACCGCCAAGCTGAAGGTGACCAAGGGTG
GCCCCCTGCCCTTCGCCTGGGACATCCTGTCCCCTCAGTTCATGTACGGCTCCAAGGCCTACGTGAAGCA
CCCCGCCGACATCCCCGACTACTTGAAGCTGTCCTTCCCCGAGGGCTTCAAGTGGGAGCGCGTGATGAAC
TTCGAGGACGGCGGCGTGGTGACCGTGACCCAGGACTCCTCCCTGCAGGACGGCGAGTTCATCTACAAGG
TGAAGCTGCGCGGCACCAACTTCCCCTCCGACGGCCCCGTAATGCAGAAGAAGACCATGGGCTGGGAGGC
CTCCTCCGAGCGGATGTACCCCGAGGACGGCGCCCTGAAGGGCGAGATCAAGCAGAGGCTGAAGCTGAAG
GACGGCGGCCACTACGACGCTGAGGTCAAGACCACCTACAAGGCCAAGAAGCCCGTGCAGCTGCCCGGCG
CCTACAACGTCAACATCAAGTTGGACATCACCTCCCACAACGAGGACTACACCATCGTGGAACAGTACGA
ACGCGCCGAGGGCCGCCACTCCACCGGCGGCATGGACGAGCTGTACAAGTAATAAGCGACTCTAGAGTCG
ACCTGCAGGCATGCAAGCTTGATATCAAGCTTATCGATAATCAACCTCTGGATTACAAAATTTGTGAAAG
ATTGACTGGTATTCTTAACTATGTTGCTCCTTTTACGCTATGTGGATACGCTGCTTTAATGCCTTTGTAT
CATGCTATTGCTTCCCGTATGGCTTTCATTTTCTCCTCCTTGTATAAATCCTGGTTGCTGTCTCTTTATG
AGGAGTTGTGGCCCGTTGTCAGGCAACGTGGCGTGGTGTGCACTGTGTTTGCTGACGCAACCCCCACTGG
TTGGGGCATTGCCACCACCTGTCAGCTCCTTTCCGGGACTTTCGCTTTCCCCCTCCCTATTGCCACGGCG
GAACTCATCGCCGCCTGCCTTGCCCGCTGCTGGACAGGGGCTCGGCTGTTGGGCACTGACAATTCCGTGG
TGTTGTCGGGGAAATCATCGTCCTTTCCTTGGCTGCTCGCCTGTGTTGCCACCTGGATTCTGCGCGGGAC
GTCCTTCTGCTACGTCCCTTCGGCCCTCAATCCAGCGGACCTTCCTTCCCGCGGCCTGCTGCCGGCTCTG
CGGCCTCTTCCGCGTCTTCGCCTTCGCCCTCAGACGAGTCGGATCTCCCTTTGGGCCGCCTCCCCGCATC
GATACCGTCGACCTCGAGGGAATTAATTCGAGCTCGGTACCTTTAAGACCAATGACTTACAAGGCAGCTG
TAGATCTTAGCCACTTTTTAAAAGAAAAGGGGGGACTGGAAGGGCTAATTCACTCCCAACGAAGACAAGA
TCTGCTTTTTGCTTGTACTGGGTCTCTCTGGTTAGACCAGATCTGAGCCTGGGAGCTCTCTGGCTAACTA
GGGAACCCACTGCTTAAGCCTCAATAAAGCTTGCCTTGAGTGCTTCAAGTAGTGTGTGCCCGTCTGTTGT
GTGACTCTGGTAACTAGAGATCCCTCAGACCCTTTTAGTCAGTGTGGAAAATCTCTAGCAGCATCTAGAA
TTAATTCCGTGTATTCTATAGTGTCACCTAAATCGTATGTGTATGATACATAAGGTTATGTATTAATTGT
AGCCGCGTTCTAACGACAATATGTACAAGCCTAATTGTGTAGCATCTGGCTTACTGAAGCAGACCCTATC
ATCTCTCTCGTAAACTGCCGTCAGAGTCGGTTTGGTTGGACGAACCTTCTGAGTTTCTGGTAACGCCGTC
CCGCACCCGGAAATGGTCAGCGAACCAATCAGCAGGGTCATCGCTAGCCAGATCCTCTACGCCGGACGCA
TCGTGGCCGGCATCACCGGCGCCACAGGTGCGGTTGCTGGCGCCTATATCGCCGACATCACCGATGGGGA
AGATCGGGCTCGCCACTTCGGGCTCATGAGCGCTTGTTTCGGCGTGGGTATGGTGGCAGGCCCCGTGGCC
GGGGGACTGTTGGGCGCCATCTCCTTGCATGCACCATTCCTTGCGGCGGCGGTGCTCAACGGCCTCAACC
TACTACTGGGCTGCTTCCTAATGCAGGAGTCGCATAAGGGAGAGCGTCGAATGGTGCACTCTCAGTACAA
TCTGCTCTGATGCCGCATAGTTAAGCCAGCCCCGACACCCGCCAACACCCGCTGACGCGCCCTGACGGGC
TTGTCTGCTCCCGGCATCCGCTTACAGACAAGCTGTGACCGTCTCCGGGAGCTGCATGTGTCAGAGGTTT
TCACCGTCATCACCGAAACGCGCGAGACGAAAGGGCCTCGTGATACGCCTATTTTTATAGGTTAATGTCA
TGATAATAATGGTTTCTTAGACGTCAGGTGGCACTTTTCGGGGAAATGTGCGCGGAACCCCTATTTGTTT
ATTTTTCTAAATACATTCAAATATGTATCCGCTCATGAGACAATAACCCTGATAAATGCTTCAATAATAT
TGAAAAAGGAAGAGTATGAGTATTCAACATTTCCGTGTCGCCCTTATTCCCTTTTTTGCGGCATTTTGCC
TTCCTGTTTTTGCTCACCCAGAAACGCTGGTGAAAGTAAAAGATGCTGAAGATCAGTTGGGTGCACGAGT
GGGTTACATCGAACTGGATCTCAACAGCGGTAAGATCCTTGAGAGTTTTCGCCCCGAAGAACGTTTTCCA
ATGATGAGCACTTTTAAAGTTCTGCTATGTGGCGCGGTATTATCCCGTATTGACGCCGGGCAAGAGCAAC
TCGGTCGCCGCATACACTATTCTCAGAATGACTTGGTTGAGTACTCACCAGTCACAGAAAAGCATCTTAC
GGATGGCATGACAGTAAGAGAATTATGCAGTGCTGCCATAACCATGAGTGATAACACTGCGGCCAACTTA
CTTCTGACAACGATCGGAGGACCGAAGGAGCTAACCGCTTTTTTGCACAACATGGGGGATCATGTAACTC
GCCTTGATCGTTGGGAACCGGAGCTGAATGAAGCCATACCAAACGACGAGCGTGACACCACGATGCCTGT
AGCAATGGCAACAACGTTGCGCAAACTATTAACTGGCGAACTACTTACTCTAGCTTCCCGGCAACAATTA
ATAGACTGGATGGAGGCGGATAAAGTTGCAGGACCACTTCTGCGCTCGGCCCTTCCGGCTGGCTGGTTTA
TTGCTGATAAATCTGGAGCCGGTGAGCGTGGGTCTCGCGGTATCATTGCAGCACTGGGGCCAGATGGTAA
GCCCTCCCGTATCGTAGTTATCTACACGACGGGGAGTCAGGCAACTATGGATGAACGAAATAGACAGATC
GCTGAGATAGGTGCCTCACTGATTAAGCATTGGTAACTGTCAGACCAAGTTTACTCATATATACTTTAGA
TTGATTTAAAACTTCATTTTTAATTTAAAAGGATCTAGGTGAAGATCCTTTTTGATAATCTCATGACCAA
AATCCCTTAACGTGAGTTTTCGTTCCACTGAGCGTCAGACCCCGTAGAAAAGATCAAAGGATCTTCTTGA
GATCCTTTTTTTCTGCGCGTAATCTGCTGCTTGCAAACAAAAAAACCACCGCTACCAGCGGTGGTTTGTT
TGCCGGATCAAGAGCTACCAACTCTTTTTCCGAAGGTAACTGGCTTCAGCAGAGCGCAGATACCAAATAC
TGTTCTTCTAGTGTAGCCGTAGTTAGGCCACCACTTCAAGAACTCTGTAGCACCGCCTACATACCTCGCT
CTGCTAATCCTGTTACCAGTGGCTGCTGCCAGTGGCGATAAGTCGTGTCTTACCGGGTTGGACTCAAGAC
GATAGTTACCGGATAAGGCGCAGCGGTCGGGCTGAACGGGGGGTTCGTGCACACAGCCCAGCTTGGAGCG
AACGACCTACACCGAACTGAGATACCTACAGCGTGAGCTATGAGAAAGCGCCACGCTTCCCGAAGGGAGA
AAGGCGGACAGGTATCCGGTAAGCGGCAGGGTCGGAACAGGAGAGCGCACGAGGGAGCTTCCAGGGGGAA
ACGCCTGGTATCTTTATAGTCCTGTCGGGTTTCGCCACCTCTGACTTGAGCGTCGATTTTTGTGATGCTC
GTCAGGGGGGCGGAGCCTATGGAAAAACGCCAGCAACGCGGCCTTTTTACGGTTCCTGGCCTTTTGCTGG
CCTTTTGCTCACATGTTCTTTCCTGCGTTATCCCCTGATTCTGTGGATAACCGTATTACCGCCTTTGAGT
GAGCTGATACCGCTCGCCGCAGCCGAACGACCGAGCGCAGCGAGTCAGTGAGCGAGGAAGCGGAAGAGCG
CCCAATACGCAAACCGCCTCTCCCCGCGCGTTGGCCGATTCATTAATGCAGCTGTGGAATGTGTGTCAGT
TAGGGTGTGGAAAGTCCCCAGGCTCCCCAGCAGGCAGAAGTATGCAAAGCATGCATCTCAATTAGTCAGC
AACCAGGTGTGGAAAGTCCCCAGGCTCCCCAGCAGGCAGAAGTATGCAAAGCATGCATCTCAATTAGTCA
GCAACCATAGTCCCGCCCCTAACTCCGCCCATCCCGCCCCTAACTCCGCCCAGTTCCGCCCATTCTCCGC
CCCATGGCTGACTAATTTTTTTTATTTATGCAGAGGCCGAGGCCGCCTCGGCCTCTGAGCTATTCCAGAA
GTAGTGAGGAGGCTTTTTTGGAGGCCTAGGCTTTTGCAAAAAGCTTGGACACAAGACAGGCTTGCGAGAT
ATGTTTGAGAATACCACTTTATCCCGCGTCAGGGAGAGGCAGTGCGTAAAAAGACGCGGACTCATGTGAA
ATACTGGTTTTTAGTGCGCCAGATCTCTATAATCTCGCGCAACCTATTTTCCCCTCGAACACTTTTTAAG
CCGTAGATAAACAGGCTGGGACACTTCACATGAGCGAAAAATACATCGTCACCTGGGACATGTTGCAGAT
CCATGCACGTAAACTCGCAAGCCGACTGATGCCTTCTGAACAATGGAAAGGCATTATTGCCGTAAGCCGT
GGCGGTCTGTACCGGGTGCGTTACTGGCGCGTGAACTGGGTATTCGTCATGTCGATACCGTTTGTATTTC
CAGCTACGATCACGACAACCAGCGCGAGCTTAAAGTGCTGAAACGCGCAGAAGGCGATGGCGAAGGCTTC
ATCGTTATTGATGACCTGGTGGATACCGGTGGTACTGCGGTTGCGATTCGTGAAATGTATCCAAAAGCGC
ACTTTGTCACCATCTTCGCAAAACCGGCTGGTCGTCCGCTGGTTGATGACTATGTTGTTGATATCCCGCA
AGATACCTGGATTGAACAGCCGTGGGATATGGGCGTCGTATTCGTCCCGCCAATCTCCGGTCGCTAATCT
TTTCAACGCCTGGCACTGCCGGGCGTTGTTCTTTTTAACTTCAGGCGGGTTACAATAGTTTCCAGTAAGT
ATTCTGGAGGCTGCATCCATGACACAGGCAAACCTGAGCGAAACCCTGTTCAAACCCCGCTTTAAACATC
CTGAAACCTCGACGCTAGTCCGCCGCTTTAATCACGGCGCACAACCGCCTGTGCAGTCGGCCCTTGATGG
TAAAACCATCCCTCACTGGTATCGCATGATTAACCGTCTGATGTGGATCTGGCGCGGCATTGACCCACGC
GAAATCCTCGACGTCCAGGCACGTATTGTGATGAGCGATGCCGAACGTACCGACGATGATTTATACGATA
CGGTGATTGGCTACCGTGGCGGCAACTGGATTTATGAGTGGGCCCCGGATCTTTGTGAAGGAACCTTACT
TCTGTGGTGTGACATAATTGGACAAACTACCTAC
